Addgene plasmid #247252: pNP2390 [pNP2322 - ISCro4 Donor + ISCro4 Target-RTG-Matched]
Purpose: Measure ISCro4 activity via mCherry expression
Depositing lab: Patrick Hsu. Depositing organization: Arc Institute. Publication: Megabase-scale human genome rearrangement with programmable bridge recombinases. Perry NT, Bartie LJ, Katrekar D, Gonzalez GA, Durrant MG, Pai JJ, Fanton A, Martins JQ, Hiraizumi M, Ricci-Tam C, Nishimasu H, Konermann S, Hsu PD. Science. 2025 Sep 25:eadz0276. doi: 10.1126/science.adz0276. PubMed 40997214.
Backbone
  Vector backbone: pNP2322
  Vector type: Mammalian Expression
Growth in bacteria
  Bacterial resistance: Ampicillin, 100 μg/mL
  Growth temperature: 37°C
  Growth strain: DH5alpha
  Copy number: High Copy
Gene/Insert
  Gene/Insert name: pNP2322 - ISCro4_Donor, ISCro4_Target_RTG-Matched
  Species: Synthetic
  Cloning method: Golden Gate
Terms and licenses: Academic/Nonprofit Terms; Industry Terms: Not Available to Industry
Depositor comments: Please visit https://doi.org/10.1101/2025.05.14.653916 for bioRxiv preprint.
How to cite: pNP2390 [pNP2322 - ISCro4 Donor + ISCro4 Target-RTG-Matched] was a gift from Patrick Hsu (Addgene plasmid # 247252 ; http://n2t.net/addgene:247252 ; RRID:Addgene_247252)
