[The description below was written by a language model from this plasmid's Addgene catalogue record and pLannotate feature annotations shown in this document.]
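Description:
pNP2390 is a small (about 4.2 kb) mammalian expression reporter plasmid built on the pNP2322 backbone by Golden Gate assembly, designed to measure the activity of the ISCro4 bridge recombinase through mCherry fluorescence. It is propagated in E. coli as a high-copy plasmid using a ColE1/pUC-type origin and is selected with ampicillin via a β-lactamase gene driven by its native bla promoter. No mammalian selection marker or viral element is annotated, so it appears suited to transient delivery into cultured mammalian cells.

The annotated payload consists of a forward-facing EF-1α promoter followed by an mCherry coding sequence and bGH polyadenylation signal that both lie on the opposite strand. In this starting configuration, mCherry is inverted relative to the promoter and should not be expressed. The insert name indicates that the plasmid carries a synthetic ISCro4 donor site and an ISCro4 target site described as "RTG-Matched". These short sites were not picked up by the automated annotation, so their exact positions and orientations are not given in the record; the unannotated gaps flanking the inverted cassette are plausible locations. The layout is consistent with an inversion-type reporter in which recombination between donor and target flips the mCherry–poly(A) segment into the sense orientation downstream of EF-1α, switching on red fluorescence, although the record itself states only that ISCro4 activity is read out through mCherry. The recombinase and its bridge RNA are not encoded on this plasmid and would presumably be supplied separately. The construct comes from work on programmable bridge recombinases for large-scale rearrangement of the human genome.
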