Features (pLannotate 1.2.2; 6 found; start..end, strand, type, name):
      1..1179    +  promoter       EF-1α promoter: strong constitutive promoter for human elongation factor EF-1α
   1206..1413    -  polyA_signal   bGH poly(A) signal: bovine growth hormone polyadenylation signal
   1447..2154    -  CDS            mCherry: mCherry is a basic (constitutively fluorescent) red fluorescent protein published in 2004, derived from Discosoma sp.. It is reported to be a very rapidly-maturing monomer with low acid sensitivity.
   2248..2352    +  promoter       AmpR promoter: bla
   2353..3213    +  CDS            AmpR: β-lactamase; bla; confers resistance to ampicillin, carbenicillin, and related antibiotics
   3384..3972    +  rep_origin     ori: high-copy-number ColE1/pMB1/pBR322/pUC origin of replication
>Addgene plasmid #247252 | pNP2390 [pNP2322 - ISCro4 Donor + ISCro4 Target-RTG-Matched] | addgene full sequence | sequence record 490385 | Addgene NGS Result
GGCTCCGGTGCCCGTCAGTGGGCAGAGCGCACATCGCCCACAGTCCCCGAGAAGTTGGGGGGAGGGGTCG
GCAATTGAACCGGTGCCTAGAGAAGGTGGCGCGGGGTAAACTGGGAAAGTGATGTCGTGTACTGGCTCCG
CCTTTTTCCCGAGGGTGGGGGAGAACCGTATATAAGTGCAGTAGTCGCCGTGAACGTTCTTTTTCGCAAC
GGGTTTGCCGCCAGAACACAGGTAAGTGCCGTGTGTGGTTCCCGCGGGCCTGGCCTCTTTACGGGTTATG
GCCCTTGCGTGCCTTGAATTACTTCCACCTGGCTGCAGTACGTGATTCTTGATCCCGAGCTTCGGGTTGG
AAGTGGGTGGGAGAGTTCGAGGCCTTGCGCTTAAGGAGCCCCTTCGCCTCGTGCTTGAGTTGAGGCCTGG
CCTGGGCGCTGGGGCCGCCGCGTGCGAATCTGGTGGCACCTTCGCGCCTGTCTCGCTGCTTTCGATAAGT
CTCTAGCCATTTAAAATTTTTGATGACCTGCTGCGACGCTTTTTTTCTGGCAAGATAGTCTTGTAAATGC
GGGCCAAGATCTGCACACTGGTATTTCGGTTTTTGGGGCCGCGGGCGGCGACGGGGCCCGTGCGTCCCAG
CGCACATGTTCGGCGAGGCGGGGCCTGCGAGCGCGGCCACCGAGAATCGGACGGGGGTAGTCTCAAGCTG
GCCGGCCTGCTCTGGTGCCTGGCCTCGCGCCGCCGTGTATCGCCCCGCCCTGGGCGGCAAGGCTGGCCCG
GTCGGCACCAGTTGCGTGAGCGGAAAGATGGCCGCTTCCCGGCCCTGCTGCAGGGAGCTCAAAATGGAGG
ACGCGGCGCTCGGGAGAGCGGGCGGGTGAGTCACCCACACAAAGGAAAAGGGCCTTTCCGTCCTCAGCCG
TCGCTTCATGTGACTCCACGGAGTACCGGGCGCCGTCCAGGCACCTCGATTAGTTCTCGAGCTTTTGGAG
TACGTCGTCTTTAGGTTGGGGGGAGGGGTTTTATGCGATGGAGTTTCCCCACACTGAGTGGGTGGAGACT
GAAGTTAGGCCAGCTTGGCACTTGATGTAATTCTCCTTGGAATTTGCCCTTTTTGAGTTTGGATCTTGGT
TCATTCTCAAGCCTCAGACAGTGGTTCAAAGTTTTTTTCTTCCATTTCAGGTGTCGTGAATAACAGTATC
TTGTATTATCCGCCGTCCCCAGCATGCCTGCTATTGTCTTCCCAATCCTCCCCCTTGCTGTCCTGCCCCA
CCCCACCCCCCAGAATAGAATGACACCTACTCAGACAATGCGATGCAATTTCCTCATTTTATTAGGAAAG
GACAGTGGGAGTGGCACCTTCCAGGGTCAAGGAAGGCACGGGGGAGGGGCAAACAACAGATGGCTGGCAA
CTAGAAGGCACAGTCGAGGCTGATCAGCGAGCTCTAGCTCGAGTTACTTGTACAGCTCGTCCATGCCGCC
GGTGGAGTGGCGGCCCTCGGCGCGTTCGTACTGTTCCACGATGGTGTAGTCCTCGTTGTGGGAGGTGATG
TCCAACTTGATGTTGACGTTGTAGGCGCCGGGCAGCTGCACGGGCTTCTTGGCCTTGTAGGTGGTCTTGA
CCTCAGCGTCGTAGTGGCCGCCGTCCTTCAGCTTCAGCCTCTGCTTGATCTCGCCCTTCAGGGCGCCGTC
CTCGGGGTACATCCGCTCGGAGGAGGCCTCCCAGCCCATGGTCTTCTTCTGCATTACGGGGCCGTCGGAG
GGGAAGTTGGTGCCGCGCAGCTTCACCTTGTAGATGAACTCGCCGTCCTGCAGGGAGGAGTCCTGGGTCA
CGGTCACCACGCCGCCGTCCTCGAAGTTCATCACGCGCTCCCACTTGAAGCCCTCGGGGAAGGACAGCTT
CAAGTAGTCGGGGATGTCGGCGGGGTGCTTCACGTAGGCCTTGGAGCCGTACATGAACTGAGGGGACAGG
ATGTCCCAGGCGAAGGGCAGGGGGCCACCCTTGGTCACCTTCAGCTTGGCGGTCTGGGTGCCCTCGTAGG
GGCGGCCCTCGCCCTCGCCCTCGATCTCGAACTCGTGGCCGTTCACGGAGCCCTCCATGTGCACCTTGAA
GCGCATGAACTCCTTGATGATGGCCATGTTATCCTCCTCGCCCTTGCTCACCATGGTGGCAGTTTTTCGA
CGTAGGCCTGATAAGGCTCCCACCATGGGATAGTGATAAGGATAGTGACGTCAGGTGGCACTTTTCGGGG
AAATGTGCGCGGAACCCCTATTTGTTTATTTTTCTAAATACATTCAAATATGTATCCGCTCATGAGACAA
TAACCCTGATAAATGCTTCAATAATATTGAAAAAGGAAGAGTATGAGTATTCAACATTTCCGTGTCGCCC
TTATTCCCTTTTTTGCGGCATTTTGCCTTCCTGTTTTTGCTCACCCAGAAACGCTGGTGAAAGTAAAAGA
TGCTGAAGATCAGTTGGGTGCACGAGTGGGTTACATCGAACTGGATCTCAACAGCGGTAAGATCCTTGAG
AGTTTTCGCCCCGAAGAACGTTTTCCAATGATGAGCACTTTTAAAGTTCTGCTATGTGGCGCGGTATTAT
CCCGTATTGACGCCGGGCAAGAGCAACTCGGTCGCCGCATACACTATTCTCAGAATGACTTGGTTGAGTA
CTCACCAGTCACAGAAAAGCATCTTACGGATGGCATGACAGTAAGAGAATTATGCAGTGCTGCCATAACC
ATGAGTGATAACACTGCGGCCAACTTACTTCTGACAACGATCGGAGGACCGAAGGAGCTAACCGCTTTTT
TGCACAACATGGGGGATCATGTAACTCGCCTTGATCGTTGGGAACCGGAGCTGAATGAAGCCATACCAAA
CGACGAGCGTGACACCACGATGCCTGTAGCAATGGCAACAACGTTGCGCAAACTATTAACTGGCGAACTA
CTTACTCTAGCTTCCCGGCAACAATTAATAGACTGGATGGAGGCGGATAAAGTTGCAGGACCACTTCTGC
GCTCGGCCCTTCCGGCTGGCTGGTTTATTGCTGATAAATCTGGAGCCGGTGAGCGTGGATCTCGCGGTAT
CATTGCAGCACTGGGGCCAGATGGTAAGCCCTCCCGTATCGTAGTTATCTACACGACGGGGAGTCAGGCA
ACTATGGATGAACGAAATAGACAGATCGCTGAGATAGGTGCCTCACTGATTAAGCATTGGTAACTGTCAG
ACCAAGTTTACTCATATATACTTTAGATTGATTTAAAACTTCATTTTTAATTTAAAAGGATCTAGGTGAA
GATCCTTTTTGATAATCTCATGACCAAAATCCCTTAACGTGAGTTTTCGTTCCACTGAGCGTCAGACCCC
GTAGAAAAGATCAAAGGATCTTCTTGAGATCCTTTTTTTCTGCGCGTAATCTGCTGCTTGCAAACAAAAA
AACCACCGCTACCAGCGGTGGTTTGTTTGCCGGATCAAGAGCTACCAACTCTTTTTCCGAAGGTAACTGG
CTTCAGCAGAGCGCAGATACCAAATACTGTTCTTCTAGTGTAGCCGTAGTTAGGCCACCACTTCAAGAAC
TCTGTAGCACCGCCTACATACCTCGCTCTGCTAATCCTGTTACCAGTGGCTGCTGCCAGTGGCGATAAGT
CGTGTCTTACCGGGTTGGACTCAAGACGATAGTTACCGGATAAGGCGCAGCGGTCGGGCTGAACGGGGGG
TTCGTGCACACAGCCCAGCTTGGAGCGAACGACCTACACCGAACTGAGATACCTACAGCGTGAGCTATGA
GAAAGCGCCACGCTTCCCGAAGGGAGAAAGGCGGACAGGTATCCGGTAAGCGGCAGGGTCGGAACAGGAG
AGCGCACGAGGGAGCTTCCAGGGGGAAACGCCTGGTATCTTTATAGTCCTGTCGGGTTTCGCCACCTCTG
ACTTGAGCGTCGATTTTTGTGATGCTCGTCAGGGGGGCGGAGCCTATGGAAAAACGCCAGCAACGCGGCC
TTTTTACGGTTCCTGGCCTTTTGCTGGCCTTTTGCTCACATGTTCTTTCCTGCGTTATCCCCTGATTCTG
TGGATAACCGTATTACCGCCTTTGAGTGAGCTGATACCGCTCGCCGCAGCCGAACGACCGAGCGCAGCGA
GTCAGTGAGCGAGGAAGCGGAAGAGC
